>Addgene plasmid #229313 | pXTK076 [CDS_CFP_PartType6] | addgene full sequence | sequence record 464702 | Addgene NGS Result
TTGAGATCCTTTTTTTCTGCGCGTAATCTGCTGCTTGCAAACAAAAAAACCACCGCTACCAGCGGTGGTT
TGTTTGCCGGATCAAGAGCTACCAACTCTTTTTCCGAAGGTAACTGGCTTCAGCAGAGCGCAGATACCAA
ATACTGTTCTTCTAGTGTAGCCGTAGTTAGGCCACCACTTCAAGAACTCTGTAGCACCGCCTACATACCT
CGCTCTGCTAATCCTGTTACCAGTGGCTGCTGCCAGTGGCGATAAGTCGTGTCTTACCGGGTTGGACTCA
AGACGATAGTTACCGGATAAGGCGCAGCGGTCGGGCTGAACGGGGGGTTCGTGCACACAGCCCAGCTTGG
AGCGAACGACCTACACCGAACTGAGATACCTACAGCGTGAGCTATGAGAAAGCGCCACGCTTCCCGAAGG
GAGAAAGGCGGACAGGTATCCGGTAAGCGGCAGGGTCGGAACAGGAGAGCGCACGAGGGAGCTTCCAGGG
GGAAACGCCTGGTATCTTTATAGTCCTGTCGGGTTTCGCCACCTCTGACTTGAGCGTCGATTTTTGTGAT
GCTCGTCAGGGGGGCGGAGCCTATGGAAAAACGCCAGCAACGCGAGTCGGTCTCTTATGGTGAGCAAGGG
CGAGGAGCTGTTCACCGGGGTGGTGCCCATCCTGGTCGAGCTGGACGGCGACGTAAACGGCCACAAGTTC
AGCGTGTCCGGCGAGGGCGAGGGCGATGCCACCTACGGCAAGCTGACCCTGAAGTTCATCTGCACCACCG
GCAAGCTGCCCGTGCCCTGGCCCACCCTCGTGACCACCCTGACCTGGGGCGTGCAGTGCTTCAGCCGCTA
CCCCGACCACATGAAGCAGCACGACTTCTTCAAGTCCGCCATGCCCGAAGGCTACGTCCAGGAGCGCACC
ATCTTCTTCAAGGACGACGGCAACTACAAGACCCGCGCCGAGGTGAAGTTCGAGGGCGACACCCTGGTGA
ACCGCATCGAGCTGAAGGGCATCGACTTCAAGGAGGACGGCAACATCCTGGGGCACAAGCTGGAGTACAA
CTACATCAGCCACAACGTCTATATCACCGCCGACAAGCAGAAGAACGGCATCAAGGCCAACTTCAAGATC
CGCCACAACATCGAGGACGGCAGCGTGCAGCTCGCCGACCACTACCAGCAGAACACCCCCATCGGCGACG
GCCCCGTGCTGCTGCCCGACAACCACTACCTGAGCACCCAGTCCGCCCTGAGCAAAGACCCCAACGAGAA
GCGCGATCACATGGTCCTGCTGGAGTTCGTGACCGCCGCCGGGATCACTCTCGGCATGGACGAGCTGTAC
AAGTAAATCCTGAGACCAGAGTAGCCCGCCTAATGAGCGGGCTTTTTTTTAATTCCCCTATTTGTTTATT
TTTCTAAATACATTCAAATATGTATCCGCTCATGAGACAATAACCCTGATAAATGCTTCAATAATATTGA
AAAAGGAAGAGTATGAGCATTCAGCATTTTCGTGTGGCGCTGATTCCGTTTTTTGCGGCGTTTTGCCTGC
CGGTGTTTGCGCATCCGGAAACCCTGGTGAAAGTGAAAGATGCGGAAGATCAACTGGGTGCGCGCGTGGG
CTATATTGAACTGGATCTGAACAGCGGCAAAATTCTGGAATCTTTTCGTCCGGAAGAACGTTTTCCGATG
ATGAGCACCTTTAAAGTGCTGCTGTGCGGTGCGGTTCTGAGCCGTGTGGATGCGGGCCAGGAACAACTGG
GCCGTCGTATTCATTATAGCCAGAACGATCTGGTGGAATATAGCCCGGTGACCGAAAAACATCTGACCGA
TGGCATGACCGTGCGTGAACTGTGCAGCGCGGCGATTACCATGAGCGATAACACCGCGGCGAACCTGCTG
CTGACGACCATTGGCGGTCCGAAAGAACTGACCGCGTTTCTGCATAACATGGGCGATCATGTGACCCGTC
TGGATCGTTGGGAACCGGAACTGAACGAAGCGATTCCGAACGATGAACGTGATACCACCATGCCGGCAGC
AATGGCGACCACCCTGCGTAAACTGCTGACGGGTGAGCTGCTGACCCTGGCAAGCCGCCAGCAACTGATT
GATTGGATGGAAGCGGATAAAGTGGCGGGTCCGCTGCTGCGTAGCGCGCTGCCGGCTGGCTGGTTTATTG
CGGATAAAAGCGGTGCGGGCGAACGTGGCAGCCGTGGCATTATTGCGGCGCTGGGCCCGGATGGTAAACC
GAGCCGTATTGTGGTGATTTATACCACCGGCAGCCAGGCGACGATGGATGAACGTAACCGTCAGATTGCG
GAAATTGGCGCGAGCCTGATTAAACATTGGTAAACCGATACAATTAAAGGCTCCTTTTGGAGCCTTTTTT
TTTGGACGACCCTTGTCAGATCAAAGGATCTTC
Features (pLannotate 1.2.2; 5 found; start..end, strand, type, name):
      1..589     +  rep_origin     ori: high-copy-number ColE1/pMB1/pBR322/pUC origin of replication
    617..1336    +  CDS            ECFP: enhanced CFP mammalian codon-optimized
   1391..1482    +  promoter       AmpR promoter: bla
   1483..2340    +  CDS            bla: BLAT_ECOLX - Experimental evidence at protein level: Swiss-Prot protein existence level 1. TEM-type are the most prevalent beta-lactamases in enterobacteria; they hydrolyze the beta-lactam bond in susceptible beta-lactam antibiotics, thus conferring resistance to penicillins and cephalosporins. TEM-3 and TEM-4 are capable of hydrolyzing cefotaxime and ceftazidime. TEM-5 is capable of hydrolyzing ceftazidime. TEM-6 is capable of hydrolyzing ceftazidime and aztreonam. TEM-8/CAZ-2, TEM- 16/CAZ-7 and TEM-24/CAZ-6 are markedly active against ceftazidime. IRT- 4 shows resistance to beta-lactamase in
   2347..2386    +  terminator     fd terminator: central terminator from bacteriophage fd (Otsuka and Kunisawa, 1982)
