[The description below was written by a language model from this plasmid's Addgene catalogue record and pLannotate feature annotations shown in this document.]
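Description:
pXTK076 [CDS_CFP_PartType6] is a small (about 2.4 kb) Golden Gate part plasmid from the XanthoMoClo modular cloning toolkit, which was developed for genetic engineering of bacteria in the genera Xanthobacter and Roseixanthobacter. It is built on the pXTK backbone and catalogued as a bacterial expression vector, but it works as a storage and donor plasmid for a single standardized part, not as a finished expression construct. It is propagated in E. coli using a ColE1/pMB1/pUC-family origin of replication. Selection is by ampicillin resistance, provided by a TEM-type beta-lactamase (bla) gene driven by its native AmpR promoter and followed by the bacteriophage fd central terminator. The catalogue entry lists the plasmid as low copy, whereas the annotation software labels the origin as a high-copy type, and the record does not resolve this difference.

The payload is a cyan fluorescent protein coding sequence, listed as synthetic and annotated as matching ECFP, the enhanced, mammalian codon-optimized CFP variant. It is formatted as a "Part Type 6" coding-sequence module within the toolkit's assembly hierarchy. No promoter, ribosome binding site or terminator is annotated around the CFP open reading frame, as expected for a part that supplies only the coding sequence. In modular cloning systems of this kind, Type IIS restriction sites flanking the part release it with defined overhangs, so it can be joined in order with promoter, RBS, terminator and other modules to form a transcription unit. The record does not state the specific enzymes or overhangs used here, or what position Type 6 occupies. The plasmid's typical use is as a source of a CFP reporter module when building multi-part constructs for these bacteria.
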