Addgene plasmid #229313: pXTK076 [CDS_CFP_PartType6]
Purpose: XanthoMoClo Golden Gate Part Plasmid for cloning, contains CDS_CFP_PartType6
Depositing lab: Michael Springer. Depositing organization: Harvard Medical School. Publication: XanthoMoClo horizontal line A Robust Modular Cloning Genetic Toolkit for the Genera Xanthobacter and Roseixanthobacter. Soltysiak MPM, Ory ALH, Lee AD, Christophersen CE, Jalihal AP, Springer M. ACS Synth Biol. 2025 Apr 18;14(4):1173-1190. doi: 10.1021/acssynbio.4c00806. Epub 2025 Mar 13. PubMed 40080684.
Backbone
  Vector backbone: pXTK
  Vector type: Bacterial Expression
Growth in bacteria
  Bacterial resistance: Ampicillin, 100 μg/mL
  Growth temperature: 37°C
  Growth strain: DH5alpha
  Copy number: Low Copy
Gene/Insert
  Gene/Insert name: CFP (alt name: CDS_CFP_PartType6)
  Species: Synthetic
  Cloning method: Restriction Enzyme; 5′ cloning site unknown (unknown if destroyed)
Terms and licenses: Academic/Nonprofit Terms; Industry Terms: Not Available to Industry
How to cite: pXTK076 [CDS_CFP_PartType6] was a gift from Michael Springer (Addgene plasmid # 229313 ; http://n2t.net/addgene:229313 ; RRID:Addgene_229313)
